Addgene plasmid #112179: pMito.iGABASnFR.mRuby3
Purpose: GABA Sensor
Depositing lab: Loren Looger. Depositing organization: HHMI, Janelia Research Campus. Publication: A genetically encoded fluorescent sensor for in vivo imaging of GABA. Marvin JS, Shimoda Y, Magloire V, Leite M, Kawashima T, Jensen TP, Kolb I, Knott EL, Novak O, Podgorski K, Leidenheimer NJ, Rusakov DA, Ahrens MB, Kullmann DM, Looger LL. Nat Methods. 2019 Aug;16(8):763-770. doi: 10.1038/s41592-019-0471-2. Epub 2019 Jul 15. PubMed 31308547.
Backbone
  Vector backbone: pDisplay
  Vector type: Mammalian Expression
Growth in bacteria
  Bacterial resistance: Ampicillin, 100 μg/mL
  Growth temperature: 37°C
  Growth strain: DH5alpha
  Copy number: High Copy
Gene/Insert
  Gene/Insert name: iGABASnFR
  Tag / fusion protein: mRuby3 (C terminal on insert)
  Cloning method: Restriction Enzyme; 5′ cloning site Unknown (unknown if destroyed); 3′ cloning site Unknown (unknown if destroyed)
Terms and licenses: Academic/Nonprofit Terms; Industry Terms: Not Available to Industry
Depositor comments: Please visit https://www.biorxiv.org/content/early/2018/05/14/322578 for bioRxiv preprint.
How to cite: pMito.iGABASnFR.mRuby3 was a gift from Loren Looger (Addgene plasmid # 112179 ; http://n2t.net/addgene:112179 ; RRID:Addgene_112179)
