[The description below was written by a language model from this plasmid's Addgene catalogue record and pLannotate feature annotations shown in this document.]
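Description:
pMito.iGABASnFR.mRuby3 is a mammalian expression plasmid built on the pDisplay backbone that encodes the genetically encoded fluorescent GABA sensor iGABASnFR fused at its C terminus to the red fluorescent protein mRuby3. It is maintained in E. coli as a high-copy plasmid through a ColE1/pUC-type origin with ampicillin selection (β-lactamase under its own promoter), and it also carries an f1 phage origin. An SV40 early promoter drives a NeoR/KanR cassette terminated by an HSV TK poly(A) signal, which could in principle support G418 selection of transfected mammalian cells. A short ble fragment next to this cassette appears to be a backbone remnant.

The expression unit is driven by the CMV immediate-early enhancer and promoter, followed by a T7 promoter, and is terminated by the bovine growth hormone poly(A) signal. The open reading frame begins with a fragment of human COX8A. This fragment corresponds to the commonly used mitochondrial targeting presequence and, in keeping with the "Mito" name, presumably directs the sensor to mitochondria instead of the cell surface display normally provided by pDisplay. Only a very small fragment of the PDGFRβ transmembrane domain is annotated, just before mRuby3. Downstream of COX8A, the annotation recognises a GFP-derived segment (labelled cEGFP) flanked by unannotated coding sequence. That flanking sequence is presumably the GABA-binding portion of the sensor, though the feature table does not identify it. The mRuby3 fusion supplies a constitutive red signal that can serve as an expression or normalisation reference alongside the green sensor. The depositor and sequencing-derived records differ by a single nucleotide in length and give essentially identical annotations. The stated purpose is simply GABA sensing.
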