Features (pLannotate 1.2.2; 20 found; start..end, strand, type, name):
      9..388     +  enhancer       CMV enhancer: human cytomegalovirus immediate early enhancer
    389..589     +  promoter       CMV promoter: human cytomegalovirus (CMV) immediate early promoter
    591..621     +  LTR            5' LTR (truncated) (fragment): truncated 5' long terminal repeat (LTR) from HIV-1
    637..655     +  promoter       T7 promoter: promoter for bacteriophage T7 RNA polymerase
    736..834     +  CDS            COX8A (fragment): COX8A_HUMAN - Also known as COX8, COX8L. Experimental evidence at protein level: Swiss-Prot protein existence level 1. Component of the cytochrome c oxidase, the last enzyme in the mitochondrial electron transport chain which drives oxidative phosphorylation. The respiratory chain contains 3 multisubunit complexes succinate dehydrogenase (complex II, CII), ubiquinol- cytochrome c oxidoreductase (cytochrome b-c1 complex, complex III, CIII) and cytochrome c oxidase (complex IV, CIV), that cooperate to transfer electrons derived from NADH and succinate to molecular oxygen, creating an electrochem
   1675..2400    +  CDS            cEGFP: cEGFP is a basic (constitutively fluorescent) green fluorescent protein published in 2008, derived from Aequorea victoria.
   2545..2568    +  CDS            PDGFRβ TM domain (fragment): transmembrane domain from platelet derived growth factor receptor beta
   2572..3282    +  CDS            mRuby3: mRuby3 is a basic (constitutively fluorescent) red fluorescent protein published in 2016, derived from Entacmaea quadricolor. It has low acid sensitivity.
   3310..3421    +  polyA_signal   bGH poly(A) signal: bovine growth hormone polyadenylation signal
   3538..3556    +  promoter       SV40 promoter (fragment): SV40 enhancer and early promoter
   3666..4254    -  rep_origin     ori: high-copy-number ColE1/pMB1/pBR322/pUC origin of replication
   4476..4492    +  polyA_signal   bGH poly(A) signal (fragment): bovine growth hormone polyadenylation signal
   4583..4630    -  polyA_signal   HSV TK poly(A) signal: herpes simplex virus thymidine kinase polyadenylation signal (Cole and Stacy, 1985)
   4689..4841    -  CDS            ble (fragment): BLE_KLEPN - Experimental evidence at protein level: Swiss-Prot protein existence level 1. Binding protein with a strong affinity to the bleomycin family of antibiotics. Binds to CL990; an antimitotic-antibiotic compound. From Klebsiella pneumoniae.
   4862..5650    -  CDS            NeoR/KanR: aminoglycoside phosphotransferase confers resistance to neomycin, kanamycin, and G418 (Geneticin®)
   5685..6045    -  promoter       SV40 promoter: SV40 enhancer and early promoter
   6047..6064    -  promoter       AmpR promoter (fragment): bla
   6105..6965    -  CDS            AmpR: β-lactamase; bla; confers resistance to ampicillin, carbenicillin, and related antibiotics
   6966..7070    -  promoter       AmpR promoter: bla
   7097..7525    +  rep_origin     f1 ori (sequence partly withheld): f1 bacteriophage origin of replication; arrow indicates direction of (+) strand synthesis
>Addgene plasmid #112179 | pMito.iGABASnFR.mRuby3 | depositor full sequence | sequence record 211223 | pMito.iGABASnFR.mRuby3 sequence 7555 bps
CGCGCGTTGACATTGATTATTGACTAGTTATTAATAGTAATCAATTACGGGGTCATTAGTTCATAGCCCA
TATATGGAGTTCCGCGTTACATAACTTACGGTAAATGGCCCGCCTGGCTGACCGCCCAACGACCCCCGCC
CATTGACGTCAATAATGACGTATGTTCCCATAGTAACGCCAATAGGGACTTTCCATTGACGTCAATGGGT
GGACTATTTACGGTAAACTGCCCACTTGGCAGTACATCAAGTGTATCATATGCCAAGTACGCCCCCTATT
GACGTCAATGACGGTAAATGGCCCGCCTGGCATTATGCCCAGTACATGACCTTATGGGACTTTCCTACTT
GGCAGTACATCTACGTATTAGTCATCGCTATTACCATGGTGATGCGGTTTTGGCAGTACATCAATGGGCG
TGGATAGCGGTTTGACTCACGGGGATTTCCAAGTCTCCACCCCATTGACGTCAATGGGAGTTTGTTTTGG
CACCAAAATCAACGGGACTTTCCAAAATGTCGTAACAACTCCGCCCCATTGACGCAAATGGGCGGTAGGC
GTGTACGGTGGGAGGTCTATATAAGCAGAACTCTCTGGCTAACTAGAGAACCCACTGCTTACTGGCTTAT
CGAAATTAATACGACTCACTATAGGGAGACCCAAGCTTGGTACCGAACTCGGATCCACTAGTAACGGCCG
CCAGTGTGCTGGAATTCGGCTTGGGGATATCCACCATGAGCGTGCTGACCCCCCTGCTGCTGAGGGGCCT
GACCGGCAGCGCCAGGAGGCTGCCCGTGCCCAGGGCCAAGATCCACAGCCTGGGCGACCCCCCCGTGGCC
ACCAGATCTGAAAGCATCAATTTCGTGAGCTGGGGCGGTAGCACCCAGGATGCGCAGAAGCAGGCCTGGG
CCGACCCGTTCAGCAAGGCCAGCGGCATTACCGTGGTCCAGGATGGGCCCACCGACTACGGCAAACTCAA
GGCCATGGTCGAAAGCGGCAACGTGCAGTGGGACGTGGTGGATGTAGAGGCCGACTTCGCCTTGCGCGCC
GCCGCCGAAGGCCTGCTCGAACCCCTGGATTTCTCGGTGATCCAGCGCGACAAGATCGACCCGCGCTTCG
TCTCCGACCATGGCGTGGGCTCGTTCCTGTTCTCTTTCGTGCTCGGCTACAACGAAGGCAAGCTCGGAGC
CAGCAAGCCCCAGGACTGGACCGCGCTGTTCGACACCAAGACCTACCCCGGCAAACGCGCCCTCTACAAA
TGGCCGAGCCCTGGCGTGCTCGAACTGGCCCTGCTCGCCGACGGCGTACCGGCCGACAAGCTCTACCCGC
TGGACCTGGACCGCGCCTTCAAGAAACTCGACACCATCAAGAAAGACATCGTCTGGTGGGGCGGCGGTGC
ACAGTCGCAGCAGCTGCTGGCCTCCGGCGAAGTCAGCATGGGCCAGTTCTGGAACGGTCGCATCCACGCC
CTGCAAGAAGACGGCGCGCCAGTGGGCGTGAGCTGGAAGCAGAACCTGGTGATGGCCGACATCCTCGTCG
TGCCTAAAGGCACGAAGAACAAAGCCGCCGCGATGAAGTTCCTGGCCAGTGCCAGCAGCGCCAAAGGCCA
GGACGACTTTTCCGCCCTGACCGCCTATGCTCCAGTGAACATCGACAGTGTGCAGCGCCTCGACCTTGCG
CAGGTCCGGATCACCGCCGACAAGCAGAAGAACGGCATCATGGCGAACTTCAAGATCCGCCACAACGTGG
AGGACGGCAGCGTGCAGCTCGCCGACCACTACCAGCAGAACACCCCCATCGGCGACGGCCCCGTGCTGCT
GCCCGACAACCACTACCTGAGCACCCAGTCCGTGCTGAGCAAAGACCCCAACGAGAAGCGCGATCACATG
GTCCTGCTGGAGTTCGTGACCGCCGCCGGGATCACTCTCGGCATGGACGAGCTGTACAAGGGCGGTACCG
GAGGGAGCATGAGCAAGGGCGAGGAGCTGTTCACCGGGGTGGTGCCCATCCTGGTCGAGCTGGACGGCGA
CGTAAACGGCCACAAGTTCAGCGTGCGCGGCGAGGGCGAGGGCGATGCCACCAACGGCAAGCTGACCCTG
AAGTTCATCTGCACCACCGGCAAGCTGCCCGTGCCCTGGCCCACCCTCGTGACCACCCTGACCTACGGCG
TGCAGTGCTTCAGCCGCTACCCCGACCACATGAAGCAGCACGACTTCTTCAAGTCCGCCATGCCCGAAGG
CTACGTCCAGGAGCGCACCATCAGCTTCAAGGACGACGGCACCTACAAGACCCGCGCCGAGGTGAAGTTC
GAGGGCGACACCCTGGTGAACCGCATCGAGCTGAAGGGCATCGACTTCAAGGAGGACGGCAACATCCTGG
GGCACAAGCTGGAGTACAACTGGAACGCCAACCTGGCACCGAACCTGCCGACCGCCTACGTCAAGGATCA
GATCACCCTCGATTTCGCCTACTGGGCCAAGAACGGTCCGGCCATTGCGACACGGTGGAATGAATGGCTA
GTCAAACTGCAGGGCTCCGGAAATGCTGTGGGCCAGGACACGCAGGAGCGTATGGTGTCTAAGGGCGAAG
AGCTGATCAAGGAAAATATGCGTATGAAGGTGGTCATGGAAGGTTCGGTCAACGGCCACCAATTCAAATG
CACAGGTGAAGGAGAAGGCAGGCCGTACGAGGGAGTGCAAACCATGAGGATCAAAGTCATCGAGGGAGGA
CCCCTGCCATTTGCCTTTGACATTCTTGCCACGTCGTTCATGTATGGCAGCCGTACTTTTATCAAGTACC
CGGCAGACATTCCTGATTTCTTTAAACAGTCCTTTCCTGAGGGTTTTACTTGGGAAAGAGTTACGAGATA
CGAAGATGGTGGAGTCGTCACCGTCACGCAGGACACCAGCCTTGAGGATGGCGAACTCGTTTACAACGTC
AAAGTCAGAGGGGTAAACTTTCCCTCCAATGGTCCCGTGATGCAGAAGAAGACCAAGGGTTGGGAGCCTA
ATACAGAGATGATGTATCCAGCAGATGGTGGTCTGAGGGGATACACTGATATTGCACTGAAAGTTGATGG
TGGTGGCCATCTGCATTGCAATTTCGTAACAACTTACAGGTCAAAAAAGACCGTCGGGAACATCAAGATG
CCCGGTGTCCATGCCGTTGATCACCGCCTGGAAAGGATAGAGGAAAGTGACAATGAAACGTACGTAGTAC
AACGCGAAGTCGCAGTTGCCAAGTACTCCAATCTTGGTGGTGGTATGGATGAACTTTATAAGTAGGCGGC
CGCTCGAGATCAGCCTCGACTGTGCCTTCTAGTTGCCAGCCATCTGTTGTTTGCCCCTCCCCCGTGCCTT
CCTTGACCCTGGAAGGTGCCACTCCCACTGTCCTTTCCTAATAAAATGAGGAAATTGCATCGCATTGTCT
GAGTAGGTGTCATTCTATTCTGGGGGGTGGGGTGGGGCAGGACAGCAAGGGGGAGGATTGGGAAGACAAT
AGCAGGCGTGCTGGGGATGCGGTGGGCTCTATGGCTTCTGAGGCGGAAAGAACCAGTGGCGGTAATACGG
TTATCCACAGAATCAGGGGATAACGCAGGAAAGAACATGTGAGCAAAAGGCCAGCAAAAGGCCAGGAACC
GTAAAAAGGCCGCGTTGCTGGCGTTTTTCCATAGGCTCCGCCCCCCTGACGAGCATCACAAAAATCGACG
CTCAAGTCAGAGGTGGCGAAACCCGACAGGACTATAAAGATACCAGGCGTTTCCCCCTGGAAGCTCCCTC
GTGCGCTCTCCTGTTCCGACCCTGCCGCTTACCGGATACCTGTCCGCCTTTCTCCCTTCGGGAAGCGTGG
CGCTTTCTCATAGCTCACGCTGTAGGTATCTCAGTTCGGTGTAGGTCGTTCGCTCCAAGCTGGGCTGTGT
GCACGAACCCCCCGTTCAGCCCGACCGCTGCGCCTTATCCGGTAACTATCGTCTTGAGTCCAACCCGGTA
AGACACGACTTATCGCCACTGGCAGCAGCCACTGGTAACAGGATTAGCAGAGCGAGGTATGTAGGCGGTG
CTACAGAGTTCTTGAAGTGGTGGCCTAACTACGGCTACACTAGAAGGACAGTATTTGGTATCTGCGCTCT
GCTGAAGCCAGTTACCTTCGGAAAAAGAGTTGGTAGCTCTTGATCCGGCAAACAAACCACCGCTGGTAGC
GGTGGTTTTTTTGTTTGCAAGCAGCAGATTACGCGCAGAAAAAAAGGATCTCAAGAAGATCCTTTGATCT
TTTCTACGGGGTCTGACGCTCAGTGGAACGAAAACTCACGTTAAGGGATTTTGGTCATGAGATTATCAAA
AAGGATCTTCACCTAGATCCTTTTAAATTAAAAATGAAGTTTTAAATCAATCTAAAGTATATATGAGTAA
CCTGAGGCTATGGCAGGGCCTGCCGCCCCGACGTTGGCTGCGAGCCCTGGGCCTTCACCCGAACTTGGGG
GGTGGGGTGGGGAAAAGGAAGAAACGCGGGCGTATTGGCCCCAATGGGGTCTCGGTGGGGTATCGACAGA
GTGCCAGCCCTGGGACCGAACCCCGCGTTTATGAACAAACGACCCAACACCGTGCGTTTTATTCTGTCTT
TTTATTGCCGTCATAGCGCGGGTTCCTTCCGGTATTGTCTCCTTCCGTGTTTCAGTTAGCCTCCCCCTAG
GGTGGGCGAAGAACTCCAGCATGAGATCCCCGCGCTGGAGGATCATCCAGCCGGCGTCCCGGAAAACGAT
TCCGAAGCCCAACCTTTCATAGAAGGCGGCGGTGGAATCGAAATCTCGTGATGGCAGGTTGGGCGTCGCT
TGGTCGGTCATTTCGAACCCCAGAGTCCCGCTCAGAAGAACTCGTCAAGAAGGCGATAGAAGGCGATGCG
CTGCGAATCGGGAGCGGCGATACCGTAAAGCACGAGGAAGCGGTCAGCCCATTCGCCGCCAAGCTCTTCA
GCAATATCACGGGTAGCCAACGCTATGTCCTGATAGCGGTCCGCCACACCCAGCCGGCCACAGTCGATGA
ATCCAGAAAAGCGGCCATTTTCCACCATGATATTCGGCAAGCAGGCATCGCCATGGGTCACGACGAGATC
CTCGCCGTCGGGCTTGCTCGCCTTGAGCCTGGCGAACAGTTCGGCTGGCGCGAGCCCCTGATGCTCTTGA
TCATCCTGATCGACAAGACCGGCTTCCATCCGAGTACGTGCTCGCTCGATGCGATGTTTCGCTTGGTGGT
CGAATGGGCAGGTAGCCGGATCAAGCGTATGCAGCCGCCGCATTGCATCAGCCATGATGGATACTTTCTC
GGCAGGAGCAAGGTGAGATGACAGGAGATCCTGCCCCGGCACTTCGCCCAATAGCAGCCAGTCCCTTCCC
GCTTCAGTGACAACGTCGAGCACAGCTGCGCAAGGAACGCCCGTCGTGGCCAGCCACGATAGCCGCGCTG
CCTCGTCTTGCAGTTCATTCAGGGCACCGGACAGGTCGGTCTTGACAAAAAGAACCGGGCGCCCCTGCGC
TGACAGCCGGAACACGGCGGCATCAGAGCAGCCGATTGTCTGTTGTGCCCAGTCATAGCCGAATAGCCTC
TCCACCCAAGCGGCCGGAGAACCTGCGTGCAATCCATCTTGTTCAATCATGCGAAACGATCCTCATCCTG
TCTCTTGATCGATCTTTGCAAAAGCCTAGGCCTCCAAAAAAGCCTCCTCACTACTTCTGGAATAGCTCAG
AGGCCGAGGAGGCGGCCTCGGCCTCTGCATAAATAAAAAAAATTAGTCAGCCATGGGGCGGAGAATGGGC
GGAACTGGGCGGAGTTAGGGGCGGGATGGGCGGAGTTAGGGGCGGGACTATGGTTGCTGACTAATTGAGA
TGCTTGCTTTGCATACTTCTGCCTGCTGGGGAGCCTGGGGACTTTCCACACCTGGTTGCTGACTAATTGA
GATGCTTGCTTTGCATACTTCTGCCTGCTGGGGAGCCTGGGGACTTTCCACACCCTAACTGACACACATT
CCACAGCTGGTTCTTTCCGCCTCAGGACTCTTCCTTTTTCAATAAATCAATCTAAAGTATATATGAGTAA
ACTTGGTCTGACAGTTACCAATGCTTAATCAGTGAGGCACCTATCTCAGCGATCTGTCTATTTCGTTCAT
CCATAGTTGCCTGACTCCCCGTCGTGTAGATAACTACGATACGGGAGGGCTTACCATCTGGCCCCAGTGC
TGCAATGATACCGCGAGACCCACGCTCACCGGCTCCAGATTTATCAGCAATAAACCAGCCAGCCGGAAGG
GCCGAGCGCAGAAGTGGTCCTGCAACTTTATCCGCCTCCATCCAGTCTATTAATTGTTGCCGGGAAGCTA
GAGTAAGTAGTTCGCCAGTTAATAGTTTGCGCAACGTTGTTGCCATTGCTACAGGCATCGTGGTGTCACG
CTCGTCGTTTGGTATGGCTTCATTCAGCTCCGGTTCCCAACGATCAAGGCGAGTTACATGATCCCCCATG
TTGTGCAAAAAAGCGGTTAGCTCCTTCGGTCCTCCGATCGTTGTCAGAAGTAAGTTGGCCGCAGTGTTAT
CACTCATGGTTATGGCAGCACTGCATAATTCTCTTACTGTCATGCCATCCGTAAGATGCTTTTCTGTGAC
TGGTGAGTACTCAACCAAGTCATTCTGAGAATAGTGTATGCGGCGACCGAGTTGCTCTTGCCCGGCGTCA
ATACGGGATAATACCGCGCCACATAGCAGAACTTTAAAAGTGCTCATCATTGGAAAACGTTCTTCGGGGC
GAAAACTCTCAAGGATCTTACCGCTGTTGAGATCCAGTTCGATGTAACCCACTCGTGCACCCAACTGATC
TTCAGCATCTTTTACTTTCACCAGCGTTTCTGGGTGAGCAAAAACAGGAAGGCAAAATGCCGCAAAAAAG
GGAATAAGGGCGACACGGAAATGTTGAATACTCATACTCTTCCTTTTTCAATATTATTGAAGCATTTATC
AGGGTTATTGTCTCATGAGCGGATACATATTTGAATGTATTTAGAAAAATAAACAAATAGGGGTTCCGCG
CACATTTCCCCGAAAAGTGCCACCTG
[124 nt withheld, positions 7097-7220]
C
[91 nt withheld, positions 7222-7312]
A
[49 nt withheld, positions 7314-7362]
CCTTTGACGTTGGAGTCCACGTTCTTT
[37 nt withheld, positions 7390-7426]
ACCCTATCTCGGTCTATTCTTTTGATTTATAAGGGATTTTGCCGATTTCGGCCTATTGGTTAAAAAATGA
GCTGATTTAACAAAAATTTAACGCGAATTTTAACAAAATATTAACGCTTACAATTTACG
