Features (pLannotate 1.2.2; 20 found; start..end, strand, type, name):
      9..388     +  enhancer       CMV enhancer: human cytomegalovirus immediate early enhancer
    389..589     +  promoter       CMV promoter: human cytomegalovirus (CMV) immediate early promoter
    591..621     +  LTR            5' LTR (truncated) (fragment): truncated 5' long terminal repeat (LTR) from HIV-1
    637..655     +  promoter       T7 promoter: promoter for bacteriophage T7 RNA polymerase
    736..834     +  CDS            COX8A (fragment): COX8A_HUMAN - Also known as COX8, COX8L. Experimental evidence at protein level: Swiss-Prot protein existence level 1. Component of the cytochrome c oxidase, the last enzyme in the mitochondrial electron transport chain which drives oxidative phosphorylation. The respiratory chain contains 3 multisubunit complexes succinate dehydrogenase (complex II, CII), ubiquinol- cytochrome c oxidoreductase (cytochrome b-c1 complex, complex III, CIII) and cytochrome c oxidase (complex IV, CIV), that cooperate to transfer electrons derived from NADH and succinate to molecular oxygen, creating an electrochem
   1675..2400    +  CDS            cEGFP: cEGFP is a basic (constitutively fluorescent) green fluorescent protein published in 2008, derived from Aequorea victoria.
   2545..2568    +  CDS            PDGFRβ TM domain (fragment): transmembrane domain from platelet derived growth factor receptor beta
   2572..3282    +  CDS            mRuby3: mRuby3 is a basic (constitutively fluorescent) red fluorescent protein published in 2016, derived from Entacmaea quadricolor. It has low acid sensitivity.
   3310..3421    +  polyA_signal   bGH poly(A) signal: bovine growth hormone polyadenylation signal
   3538..3556    +  promoter       SV40 promoter (fragment): SV40 enhancer and early promoter
   3666..4254    -  rep_origin     ori: high-copy-number ColE1/pMB1/pBR322/pUC origin of replication
   4476..4492    +  polyA_signal   bGH poly(A) signal (fragment): bovine growth hormone polyadenylation signal
   4583..4630    -  polyA_signal   HSV TK poly(A) signal: herpes simplex virus thymidine kinase polyadenylation signal (Cole and Stacy, 1985)
   4689..4841    -  CDS            ble (fragment): BLE_KLEPN - Experimental evidence at protein level: Swiss-Prot protein existence level 1. Binding protein with a strong affinity to the bleomycin family of antibiotics. Binds to CL990; an antimitotic-antibiotic compound. From Klebsiella pneumoniae.
   4862..5656    -  CDS            NeoR/KanR: aminoglycoside phosphotransferase from Tn5; aph(3')-II (or nptII); confers resistance to neomycin, kanamycin, and G418 (Geneticin®)
   5691..6044    -  promoter       SV40 promoter: SV40 enhancer and early promoter
   6046..6063    -  promoter       AmpR promoter (fragment): bla
   6104..6964    -  CDS            AmpR: β-lactamase; bla; confers resistance to ampicillin, carbenicillin, and related antibiotics
   6965..7069    -  promoter       AmpR promoter: bla
   7096..7524    +  rep_origin     f1 ori (sequence partly withheld): f1 bacteriophage origin of replication; arrow indicates direction of (+) strand synthesis
>Addgene plasmid #112179 | pMito.iGABASnFR.mRuby3 | addgene full sequence | sequence record 213447 | Addgene NGS Result
CGCGCGTTGACATTGATTATTGACTAGTTATTAATAGTAATCAATTACGGGGTCATTAGTTCATAGCCCA
TATATGGAGTTCCGCGTTACATAACTTACGGTAAATGGCCCGCCTGGCTGACCGCCCAACGACCCCCGCC
CATTGACGTCAATAATGACGTATGTTCCCATAGTAACGCCAATAGGGACTTTCCATTGACGTCAATGGGT
GGAGTATTTACGGTAAACTGCCCACTTGGCAGTACATCAAGTGTATCATATGCCAAGTACGCCCCCTATT
GACGTCAATGACGGTAAATGGCCCGCCTGGCATTATGCCCAGTACATGACCTTATGGGACTTTCCTACTT
GGCAGTACATCTACGTATTAGTCATCGCTATTACCATGGTGATGCGGTTTTGGCAGTACATCAATGGGCG
TGGATAGCGGTTTGACTCACGGGGATTTCCAAGTCTCCACCCCATTGACGTCAATGGGAGTTTGTTTTGG
CACCAAAATCAACGGGACTTTCCAAAATGTCGTAACAACTCCGCCCCATTGACGCAAATGGGCGGTAGGC
GTGTACGGTGGGAGGTCTATATAAGCAGAACTCTCTGGCTAACTAGAGAACCCACTGCTTACTGGCTTAT
CGAAATTAATACGACTCACTATAGGGAGACCCAAGCTTGGTACCGAACTCGGATCCACTAGTAACGGCCG
CCAGTGTGCTGGAATTCGGCTTGGGGATATCCACCATGAGCGTGCTGACCCCCCTGCTGCTGAGGGGCCT
GACCGGCAGCGCCAGGAGGCTGCCCGTGCCCAGGGCCAAGATCCACAGCCTGGGCGACCCCCCCGTGGCC
ACCAGATCTGAAAGCATCAATTTCGTGAGCTGGGGCGGTAGCACCCAGGATGCGCAGAAGCAGGCCTGGG
CCGACCCGTTCAGCAAGGCCAGCGGCATTACCGTGGTCCAGGATGGGCCCACCGACTACGGCAAACTCAA
GGCCATGGTCGAAAGCGGCAACGTGCAGTGGGACGTGGTGGATGTAGAGGCCGACTTCGCCTTGCGCGCC
GCCGCCGAAGGCCTGCTCGAACCCCTGGATTTCTCGGTGATCCAGCGCGACAAGATCGACCCGCGCTTCG
TCTCCGACCATGGCGTGGGCTCGTTCCTGTTCTCTTTCGTGCTCGGCTACAACGAAGGCAAGCTCGGAGC
CAGCAAGCCCCAGGACTGGACCGCGCTGTTCGACACCAAGACCTACCCCGGCAAACGCGCCCTCTACAAA
TGGCCGAGCCCTGGCGTGCTCGAACTGGCCCTGCTCGCCGACGGCGTACCGGCCGACAAGCTCTACCCGC
TGGACCTGGACCGCGCCTTCAAGAAACTCGACACCATCAAGAAAGACATCGTCTGGTGGGGCGGCGGTGC
ACAGTCGCAGCAGCTGCTGGCCTCCGGCGAAGTCAGCATGGGCCAGTTCTGGAACGGTCGCATCCACGCC
CTGCAAGAAGACGGCGCGCCAGTGGGCGTGAGCTGGAAGCAGAACCTGGTGATGGCCGACATCCTCGTCG
TGCCTAAAGGCACGAAGAACAAAGCCGCCGCGATGAAGTTCCTGGCCAGTGCCAGCAGCGCCAAAGGCCA
GGACGACTTTTCCGCCCTGACCGCCTATGCTCCAGTGAACATCGACAGTGTGCAGCGCCTCGACCTTGCG
CAGGTCCGGATCACCGCCGACAAGCAGAAGAACGGCATCATGGCGAACTTCAAGATCCGCCACAACGTGG
AGGACGGCAGCGTGCAGCTCGCCGACCACTACCAGCAGAACACCCCCATCGGCGACGGCCCCGTGCTGCT
GCCCGACAACCACTACCTGAGCACCCAGTCCGTGCTGAGCAAAGACCCCAACGAGAAGCGCGATCACATG
GTCCTGCTGGAGTTCGTGACCGCCGCCGGGATCACTCTCGGCATGGACGAGCTGTACAAGGGCGGTACCG
GAGGGAGCATGAGCAAGGGCGAGGAGCTGTTCACCGGGGTGGTGCCCATCCTGGTCGAGCTGGACGGCGA
CGTAAACGGCCACAAGTTCAGCGTGCGCGGCGAGGGCGAGGGCGATGCCACCAACGGCAAGCTGACCCTG
AAGTTCATCTGCACCACCGGCAAGCTGCCCGTGCCCTGGCCCACCCTCGTGACCACCCTGACCTACGGCG
TGCAGTGCTTCAGCCGCTACCCCGACCACATGAAGCAGCACGACTTCTTCAAGTCCGCCATGCCCGAAGG
CTACGTCCAGGAGCGCACCATCAGCTTCAAGGACGACGGCACCTACAAGACCCGCGCCGAGGTGAAGTTC
GAGGGCGACACCCTGGTGAACCGCATCGAGCTGAAGGGCATCGACTTCAAGGAGGACGGCAACATCCTGG
GGCACAAGCTGGAGTACAACTGGAACGCCAACCTGGCACCGAACCTGCCGACCGCCTACGTCAAGGATCA
GATCACCCTCGATTTCGCCTACTGGGCCAAGAACGGTCCGGCCATTGCGACACGGTGGAATGAATGGCTA
GTCAAACTGCAGGGCTCCGGAAATGCTGTGGGCCAGGACACGCAGGAGCGTATGGTGTCTAAGGGCGAAG
AGCTGATCAAGGAAAATATGCGTATGAAGGTGGTCATGGAAGGTTCGGTCAACGGCCACCAATTCAAATG
CACAGGTGAAGGAGAAGGCAGGCCGTACGAGGGAGTGCAAACCATGAGGATCAAAGTCATCGAGGGAGGA
CCCCTGCCATTTGCCTTTGACATTCTTGCCACGTCGTTCATGTATGGCAGCCGTACTTTTATCAAGTACC
CGGCAGACATTCCTGATTTCTTTAAACAGTCCTTTCCTGAGGGTTTTACTTGGGAAAGAGTTACGAGATA
CGAAGATGGTGGAGTCGTCACCGTCACGCAGGACACCAGCCTTGAGGATGGCGAACTCGTTTACAACGTC
AAAGTCAGAGGGGTAAACTTTCCCTCCAATGGTCCCGTGATGCAGAAGAAGACCAAGGGTTGGGAGCCTA
ATACAGAGATGATGTATCCAGCAGATGGTGGTCTGAGGGGATACACTGATATTGCACTGAAAGTTGATGG
TGGTGGCCATCTGCATTGCAATTTCGTAACAACTTACAGGTCAAAAAAGACCGTCGGGAACATCAAGATG
CCCGGTGTCCATGCCGTTGATCACCGCCTGGAAAGGATAGAGGAAAGTGACAATGAAACGTACGTAGTAC
AACGCGAAGTCGCAGTTGCCAAGTACTCCAATCTTGGTGGTGGTATGGATGAACTTTATAAGTAGGCGGC
CGCTCGAGATCAGCCTCGACTGTGCCTTCTAGTTGCCAGCCATCTGTTGTTTGCCCCTCCCCCGTGCCTT
CCTTGACCCTGGAAGGTGCCACTCCCACTGTCCTTTCCTAATAAAATGAGGAAATTGCATCGCATTGTCT
GAGTAGGTGTCATTCTATTCTGGGGGGTGGGGTGGGGCAGGACAGCAAGGGGGAGGATTGGGAAGACAAT
AGCAGGCGTGCTGGGGATGCGGTGGGCTCTATGGCTTCTGAGGCGGAAAGAACCAGTGGCGGTAATACGG
TTATCCACAGAATCAGGGGATAACGCAGGAAAGAACATGTGAGCAAAAGGCCAGCAAAAGGCCAGGAACC
GTAAAAAGGCCGCGTTGCTGGCGTTTTTCCATAGGCTCCGCCCCCCTGACGAGCATCACAAAAATCGACG
CTCAAGTCAGAGGTGGCGAAACCCGACAGGACTATAAAGATACCAGGCGTTTCCCCCTGGAAGCTCCCTC
GTGCGCTCTCCTGTTCCGACCCTGCCGCTTACCGGATACCTGTCCGCCTTTCTCCCTTCGGGAAGCGTGG
CGCTTTCTCATAGCTCACGCTGTAGGTATCTCAGTTCGGTGTAGGTCGTTCGCTCCAAGCTGGGCTGTGT
GCACGAACCCCCCGTTCAGCCCGACCGCTGCGCCTTATCCGGTAACTATCGTCTTGAGTCCAACCCGGTA
AGACACGACTTATCGCCACTGGCAGCAGCCACTGGTAACAGGATTAGCAGAGCGAGGTATGTAGGCGGTG
CTACAGAGTTCTTGAAGTGGTGGCCTAACTACGGCTACACTAGAAGAACAGTATTTGGTATCTGCGCTCT
GCTGAAGCCAGTTACCTTCGGAAAAAGAGTTGGTAGCTCTTGATCCGGCAAACAAACCACCGCTGGTAGC
GGTGGTTTTTTTGTTTGCAAGCAGCAGATTACGCGCAGAAAAAAAGGATCTCAAGAAGATCCTTTGATCT
TTTCTACGGGGTCTGACGCTCAGTGGAACGAAAACTCACGTTAAGGGATTTTGGTCATGAGATTATCAAA
AAGGATCTTCACCTAGATCCTTTTAAATTAAAAATGAAGTTTTAAATCAATCTAAAGTATATATGAGTAA
CCTGAGGCTATGGCAGGGCCTGCCGCCCCGACGTTGGCTGCGAGCCCTGGGCCTTCACCCGAACTTGGGG
GGTGGGGTGGGGAAAAGGAAGAAACGCGGGCGTATTGGCCCCAATGGGGTCTCGGTGGGGTATCGACAGA
GTGCCAGCCCTGGGACCGAACCCCGCGTTTATGAACAAACGACCCAACACCGTGCGTTTTATTCTGTCTT
TTTATTGCCGTCATAGCGCGGGTTCCTTCCGGTATTGTCTCCTTCCGTGTTTCAGTTAGCCTCCCCCTAG
GGTGGGCGAAGAACTCCAGCATGAGATCCCCGCGCTGGAGGATCATCCAGCCGGCGTCCCGGAAAACGAT
TCCGAAGCCCAACCTTTCATAGAAGGCGGCGGTGGAATCGAAATCTCGTGATGGCAGGTTGGGCGTCGCT
TGGTCGGTCATTTCGAACCCCAGAGTCCCGCTCAGAAGAACTCGTCAAGAAGGCGATAGAAGGCGATGCG
CTGCGAATCGGGAGCGGCGATACCGTAAAGCACGAGGAAGCGGTCAGCCCATTCGCCGCCAAGCTCTTCA
GCAATATCACGGGTAGCCAACGCTATGTCCTGATAGCGGTCCGCCACACCCAGCCGGCCACAGTCGATGA
ATCCAGAAAAGCGGCCATTTTCCACCATGATATTCGGCAAGCAGGCATCGCCATGGGTCACGACGAGATC
CTCGCCGTCGGGCTTGCTCGCCTTGAGCCTGGCGAACAGTTCGGCTGGCGCGAGCCCCTGATGCTCTTCG
TCCAGATCATCCTGATCGACAAGACCGGCTTCCATCCGAGTACGTGCTCGCTCGATGCGATGTTTCGCTT
GGTGGTCGAATGGGCAGGTAGCCGGATCAAGCGTATGCAGCCGCCGCATTGCATCAGCCATGATGGATAC
TTTCTCGGCAGGAGCAAGGTGAGATGACAGGAGATCCTGCCCCGGCACTTCGCCCAATAGCAGCCAGTCC
CTTCCCGCTTCAGTGACAACGTCGAGCACAGCTGCGCAAGGAACGCCCGTCGTGGCCAGCCACGATAGCC
GCGCTGCCTCGTCTTGCAGTTCATTCAGGGCACCGGACAGGTCGGTCTTGACAAAAAGAACCGGGCGCCC
CTGCGCTGACAGCCGGAACACGGCGGCATCAGAGCAGCCGATTGTCTGTTGTGCCCAGTCATAGCCGAAT
AGCCTCTCCACCCAAGCGGCCGGAGAACCTGCGTGCAATCCATCTTGTTCAATCATGCGAAACGATCCTC
ATCCTGTCTCTTGATCGATCTTTGCAAAAGCCTAGGCCTCCAAAAAAGCCTCCTCACTACTTCTGGAATA
GCTCAGAGGCCGGGCCTCGGCCTCTGCATAAATAAAAAAAATTAGTCAGCCATGGGGCGGAGAATGGGCG
GAACTGGGCGGAGTTAGGGGCGGGATGGGCGGAGTTAGGGGCGGGACTATGGTTGCTGACTAATTGAGAT
GCTTGCTTTGCATACTTCTGCCTGCTGGGGAGCCTGGGGACTTTCCACACCTGGTTGCTGACTAATTGAG
ATGCTTGCTTTGCATACTTCTGCCTGCTGGGGAGCCTGGGGACTTTCCACACCCTAACTGACACACATTC
CACAGCTGGTTCTTTCCGCCTCAGGACTCTTCCTTTTTCAATAAATCAATCTAAAGTATATATGAGTAAA
CTTGGTCTGACAGTTACCAATGCTTAATCAGTGAGGCACCTATCTCAGCGATCTGTCTATTTCGTTCATC
CATAGTTGCCTGACTCCCCGTCGTGTAGATAACTACGATACGGGAGGGCTTACCATCTGGCCCCAGTGCT
GCAATGATACCGCGAGACCCACGCTCACCGGCTCCAGATTTATCAGCAATAAACCAGCCAGCCGGAAGGG
CCGAGCGCAGAAGTGGTCCTGCAACTTTATCCGCCTCCATCCAGTCTATTAATTGTTGCCGGGAAGCTAG
AGTAAGTAGTTCGCCAGTTAATAGTTTGCGCAACGTTGTTGCCATTGCTACAGGCATCGTGGTGTCACGC
TCGTCGTTTGGTATGGCTTCATTCAGCTCCGGTTCCCAACGATCAAGGCGAGTTACATGATCCCCCATGT
TGTGCAAAAAAGCGGTTAGCTCCTTCGGTCCTCCGATCGTTGTCAGAAGTAAGTTGGCCGCAGTGTTATC
ACTCATGGTTATGGCAGCACTGCATAATTCTCTTACTGTCATGCCATCCGTAAGATGCTTTTCTGTGACT
GGTGAGTACTCAACCAAGTCATTCTGAGAATAGTGTATGCGGCGACCGAGTTGCTCTTGCCCGGCGTCAA
TACGGGATAATACCGCGCCACATAGCAGAACTTTAAAAGTGCTCATCATTGGAAAACGTTCTTCGGGGCG
AAAACTCTCAAGGATCTTACCGCTGTTGAGATCCAGTTCGATGTAACCCACTCGTGCACCCAACTGATCT
TCAGCATCTTTTACTTTCACCAGCGTTTCTGGGTGAGCAAAAACAGGAAGGCAAAATGCCGCAAAAAAGG
GAATAAGGGCGACACGGAAATGTTGAATACTCATACTCTTCCTTTTTCAATATTATTGAAGCATTTATCA
GGGTTATTGTCTCATGAGCGGATACATATTTGAATGTATTTAGAAAAATAAACAAATAGGGGTTCCGCGC
ACATTTCCCCGAAAAGTGCCACCTG
[124 nt withheld, positions 7096-7219]
C
[91 nt withheld, positions 7221-7311]
A
[49 nt withheld, positions 7313-7361]
CCTTTGACGTTGGAGTCCACGTTCTTT
[37 nt withheld, positions 7389-7425]
ACCCTATCTCGGTCTATTCTTTTGATTTATAAGGGATTTTGCCGATTTCGGCCTATTGGTTAAAAAATGA
GCTGATTTAACAAAAATTTAACGCGAATTTTAACAAAATATTAACGCTTACAATTTACG
